>Addgene plasmid #80967 | pCRISPaint-StrepTag II-PuroR | depositor full sequence | sequence record 153099 | Full Sequence
AATAAAATATCTTTATTTTCATTACATCTGTGTGTTGGTTTTTTGTGTGAATCGATAGTACTAACATACG
CTCTCCATCAAAACAAAACGAAACAAAACAAACTAGCAAAATAGGCTGTCCCCAGTGCAAGTGCAGGTGC
CAGAACATTTCTCTTAATGATAGCTAGCGGGCCAGTACCCAAAAAGCGGGGGGTCTGGTGGCAGTGGAGG
GGGATCCTGGAGCCACCCCCAGTTCGAGAAGTCCGGAGGAGAGGGCAGAGGAAGTCTGCTAACATGCGGT
GACGTCGAGGAGAATCCTGGCCCAATGACTGAATACAAGCCTACTGTCAGGTTGGCTACAAGAGACGACG
TTCCTAGAGCCGTGAGAACTCTGGCTGCAGCCTTCGCCGACTACCCCGCCACGAGACACACCGTTGACCC
AGATCGGCATATTGAGAGAGTGACTGAACTGCAGGAGCTGTTTCTTACAAGAGTTGGCCTCGACATAGGC
AAGGTGTGGGTGGCGGACGACGGCGCCGCCGTGGCCGTCTGGACCACTCCCGAATCAGTTGAGGCTGGCG
CCGTATTCGCTGAGATCGGCCCGAGAATGGCTGAGCTCAGCGGGAGTAGGCTCGCGGCACAGCAGCAAAT
GGAGGGACTGCTGGCACCACACAGGCCCAAAGAACCCGCCTGGTTCCTGGCAACCGTCGGTGTATCTCCC
GATCATCAGGGGAAAGGTCTGGGCTCTGCCGTAGTGCTCCCTGGCGTGGAGGCAGCTGAGAGAGCAGGAG
TACCTGCCTTCTTGGAGACCTCCGCTCCAAGGAATCTTCCCTTCTATGAACGGTTGGGCTTCACCGTGAC
AGCCGACGTGGAAGTCCCCGAAGGCCCCCGCACTTGGTGCATGACGAGGAAGCCTGGAGCGTGAGGGCCC
GCTTCGAGCAGACATGATAAGATACATTGATGAGTTTGGACAAACCACAACTAGAATGCAGTGAAAAAAA
TGCTTTATTTGTGAAATTTGTGATGCTATTGCTTTATTTGTAACCATTATAAGCTGCAATAAACAAGTTA
ACAACAACAATTGCATTCATTTTATGTTTCAGGTTCAGGGGGAGGTGTGGGAGGTTTTTTAAAGCAAGTA
AAACCTCTACAAATGTGGTAAAATCGATAAAGATCCGTCGACCGATGCCCTTGAGAGCCTTCAACCCAGT
CAGCTCCTTCCGGTGGGCGCGGGGCATGACTATCGTCGCCGCACTTATGACTGTCTTCTTTATCATGCAA
CTCGTAGGACAGGTGCCGGCAGCGCTCTTCCGCTTCCTCGCTCACTGACTCGCTGCGCTCGGTCGTTCGG
CTGCGGCGAGCGGTATCAGCTCACTCAAAGGCGGTAATACGGTTATCCACAGAATCAGGGGATAACGCAG
GAAAGAACATGTGAGCAAAAGGCCAGCAAAAGGCCAGGAACCGTAAAAAGGCCGCGTTGCTGGCGTTTTT
CCATAGGCTCCGCCCCCCTGACGAGCATCACAAAAATCGACGCTCAAGTCAGAGGTGGCGAAACCCGACA
GGACTATAAAGATACCAGGCGTTTCCCCCTGGAAGCTCCCTCGTGCGCTCTCCTGTTCCGACCCTGCCGC
TTACCGGATACCTGTCCGCCTTTCTCCCTTCGGGAAGCGTGGCGCTTTCTCATAGCTCACGCTGTAGGTA
TCTCAGTTCGGTGTAGGTCGTTCGCTCCAAGCTGGGCTGTGTGCACGAACCCCCCGTTCAGCCCGACCGC
TGCGCCTTATCCGGTAACTATCGTCTTGAGTCCAACCCGGTAAGACACGACTTATCGCCACTGGCAGCAG
CCACTGGTAACAGGATTAGCAGAGCGAGGTATGTAGGCGGTGCTACAGAGTTCTTGAAGTGGTGGCCTAA
CTACGGCTACACTAGAAGAACAGTATTTGGTATCTGCGCTCTGCTGAAGCCAGTTACCTTCGGAAAAAGA
GTTGGTAGCTCTTGATCCGGCAAACAAACCACCGCTGGTAGCGGTGGTTTTTTTGTTTGCAAGCAGCAGA
TTACGCGCAGAAAAAAAGGATCTCAAGAAGATCCTTTGATCTTTTCTACGGGGTCTGACGCTCAGTGGAA
CGAAAACTCACGTTAAGGGATTTTGGTCATGAGATTATCAAAAAGGATCTTCACCTAGATCCTTTTAAAT
TAAAAATGAAGTTTTAAATCAATCTAAAGTATATATGAGTAAACTTGGTCTGACAGCGGCCGCAAATGCT
AAACCACTGCAGTGGTTACCAGTGCTTGATCAGTGAGGCACCGATCTCAGCGATCTGCCTATTTCGTTCG
TCCATAGTGGCCTGACTCCCCGTCGTGTAGATCACTACGATTCGTGAGGGCTTACCATCAGGCCCCAGCG
CAGCAATGATGCCGCGAGAGCCGCGTTCACCGGCCCCCGATTTGTCAGCAATGAACCAGCCAGCAGGGAG
GGCCGAGCGAAGAAGTGGTCCTGCTACTTTGTCCGCCTCCATCCAGTCTATGAGCTGCTGTCGTGATGCT
AGAGTAAGAAGTTCGCCAGTGAGTAGTTTCCGAAGAGTTGTGGCCATTGCTACTGGCATCGTGGTATCAC
GCTCGTCGTTCGGTATGGCTTCGTTCAACTCTGGTTCCCAGCGGTCAAGCCGGGTCACATGATCACCCAT
ATTATGAAGAAATGCAGTCAGCTCCTTAGGGCCTCCGATCGTTGTCAGAAGTAAGTTGGCCGCGGTGTTG
TCGCTCATGGTAATGGCAGCACTACACAATTCTCTTACCGTCATGCCATCCGTAAGATGCTTTTCCGTGA
CCGGCGAGTACTCAACCAAGTCGTTTTGTGAGTAGTGTATACGGCGACCAAGCTGCTCTTGCCCGGCGTC
TATACGGGACAACACCGCGCCACATAGCAGTACTTTGAAAGTGCTCATCATCGGGAATCGTTCTTCGGGG
CGGAAAGACTCAAGGATCTTGCCGCTATTGAGATCCAGTTCGATATAGCCCACTCTTGCACCCAGTTGAT
CTTCAGCATCTTTTACTTTCACCAGCGTTTCGGGGTGTGCAAAAACAGGCAAGCAAAATGCCGCAAAGAA
GGGAATGAGTGCGACACGAAAATGTTGGATGCTCATACTCGTCCTTTTTCAATATTATTGAAGCATTTAT
CAGGGTTACTAGTACGTCTCTCAAGGATAAGTAAGTAATATTAAGGTACGGGAGGTATTGGACAGGCCGC
Features (pLannotate 1.2.2; 9 found; start..end, strand, type, name):
      1..49      +  polyA_signal   poly(A) signal: synthetic polyadenylation signal
     63..154     +  misc_feature   pause site: RNA polymerase II transcriptional pause signal from the human α2 globin gene
    305..901     +  CDS            pac: PUAC_STRAD - Protein predicted: Swiss-Prot protein existence level 4. Detoxification of puromycin. From Streptomyces alboniger.
    928..1049    -  polyA_signal   SV40 poly(A) signal: SV40 polyadenylation signal
   1072..1140    -  CDS            large T antigen (fragment): large T antigen from SV40 (simian virus 40)
   1156..1288    +  CDS            TcR (fragment): tetracycline efflux protein; tet; confers resistance to tetracycline
   1468..2056    -  rep_origin     ori: high-copy-number ColE1/pMB1/pBR322/pUC origin of replication
   2256..3116    -  CDS            AmpR: β-lactamase confers resistance to ampicillin, carbenicillin, and related antibiotics
   3117..3158    -  promoter       AmpR promoter (fragment): bla
