[The description below was written by a language model from this plasmid's Addgene catalogue record and pLannotate feature annotations shown in this document.]
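Description:
pCRISPaint-StrepTag II-PuroR is a small (about 3.2 kb) donor plasmid from the CRISPaint gene-tagging system, built on the pCRISPaint backbone and intended for use in mammalian cells. It is propagated in E. coli as a high-copy plasmid through a ColE1/pUC-type origin of replication and is selected with ampicillin via the β-lactamase (AmpR) gene and its bla promoter. The annotation also picks up short fragments of a tetracycline resistance gene and of SV40 large T antigen. These appear to be non-functional backbone remnants, the T antigen fragment being the kind commonly detected alongside SV40 polyadenylation sequences.

The payload is a synthetic Strep-tag II, a short affinity peptide that binds Strep-Tactin. It is paired with the puromycin N-acetyltransferase gene (pac, from Streptomyces alboniger), followed by an SV40 poly(A) signal. The record lists no promoter for the insert, which fits the CRISPaint design: the tag and resistance cassette are expressed only after in-frame integration into an actively transcribed endogenous gene. In that approach, CRISPR cleavage of both the genomic target and the donor allows homology-independent, ligase-4-dependent ligation of the donor into the locus, and puromycin then enriches for productive tagging events. A synthetic poly(A) signal and an RNA polymerase II pause site from the human α2 globin gene lie upstream of the cassette, presumably to block spurious read-through transcription from the plasmid backbone.

The feature table does not annotate the Strep-tag II itself, any linker or self-cleaving peptide between the tag and pac, or the nuclease target site used for donor linearisation, so their exact arrangement cannot be stated from the record. The construct is used to add a C-terminal Strep-tag II to endogenous proteins for detection or affinity purification.
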