Addgene plasmid #80967: pCRISPaint-StrepTag II-PuroR
Purpose: CRISPaint gene tagging
Depositing lab: Veit Hornung. Depositing organization: Universitaetsklinikum Bonn. Publication: CRISPaint allows modular base-specific gene tagging using a ligase-4-dependent mechanism. Schmid-Burgk JL, Honing K, Ebert TS, Hornung V. Nat Commun. 2016 Jul 28;7:12338. doi: 10.1038/ncomms12338. PubMed 27465542.
Backbone
  Vector backbone: pCRISPaint
  Backbone manufacturer: Veit Hornung group
  Vector type: gene tagging
Growth in bacteria
  Bacterial resistance: Ampicillin, 100 μg/mL
  Growth temperature: 30°C
  Growth strain: DH10B
  Copy number: High Copy
Gene/Insert
  Gene/Insert name: StrepTag II
  Species: Synthetic
  Promoter: none
  Cloning method: Restriction Enzyme; 5′ cloning site unknown (unknown if destroyed); 3′ cloning site unknown (unknown if destroyed)
  Sequencing primers: 5′ CGATAGTACTAACATACGCTCTCCA; 3′ CACTGCATTCTAGTTGTGGTTTGTC
Terms and licenses: Academic/Nonprofit Terms; Industry Terms: Not Available to Industry
How to cite: pCRISPaint-StrepTag II-PuroR was a gift from Veit Hornung (Addgene plasmid # 80967 ; http://n2t.net/addgene:80967 ; RRID:Addgene_80967)
