>Addgene plasmid #80967 | pCRISPaint-StrepTag II-PuroR | addgene partial sequence | sequence record 158416 | RVprimer3 5'-CTAGCAAAATAGGCTGTCCC-3'
AGGGGGATCCTGGAGCCACCCCCAGTTCGAGAAGTCCGGAGGAGAGGGCAGAGGAAGTCTGCTAACATGC
GGTGACGTCGAGGAGAATCCTGGCCCAATGACTGAATACAAGCCTACTGTCAGGTTGGCTACAAGAGACG
ACGTTCCTAGAGCCGTGAGAACTCTGGCTGCAGCCTTCGCCGACTACCCCGCCACGAGACACACCGTTGA
CCCAGATCGGCATATTGAGAGAGTGACTGAACTGCAGGAGCTGTTTCTTACAAGAGTTGGCCTCGACATA
GGCAAGGTGTGGGTGGCGGACGACGGCGCCGCCGTGGCCGTCTGGACCACTCCCGAATCAGTTGAGGCTG
GCGCCGTATTCGCTGAGATCGGCCCGAGAATGGCTGAGCTCAGCGGGAGTAGGCTCGCGGCACAGCAGCA
AATGGAGGGACTGCTGGCACCACACAGGCCCAAAGAACCCGCCTGGTTCCTGGCAACCGTCGGTGTATCT
CCCGATCATCAGGGGAAAGGTCTGGGCTCTGCCGTAGTGCTCCCTGGCGTGGAGGCAGCTGAGAGAGCAG
GAGTACCTGCCTTCTTGGAGACCTCCGCTCCAAGGAATCTTCCCTTCTATGAACGGTTGGGCTTCACCGT
GACAGCCGACGTGGAAGTCCCCGAAGGCCCCCGCACTTGGTGCATGACGAGGAAGCCTGGAGCGTGAGGG
CCCGCTTCGAGCAGACATGATAAGATACATTGATGAGTTTGGACAAACCACAACTAGAATGCAGTGAAAA
AAATGCTTTATTTGTGAAA
