>Addgene plasmid #80967 | pCRISPaint-StrepTag II-PuroR | addgene partial sequence | sequence record 158418 | EBV-rev 5'-GTGGTTTGTCCAAACTCATC-3'
AGCGGGCCCTCACGCTCCAGGCTTCCTCGTCATGCACCAAGTGCGGGGGCCTTCGGGGACTTCCACGTCG
GCTGTCACGGTGAAGCCCAACCGTTCATAGAAGGGAAGATTCCTTGGAGCGGAGGTCTCCAAGAAGGCAG
GTACTCCTGCTCTCTCAGCTGCCTCCACGCCAGGGAGCACTACGGCAGAGCCCAGACCTTTCCCCTGATG
ATCGGGAGATACACCGACGGTTGCCAGGAACCAGGCGGGTTCTTTGGGCCTGTGTGGTGCCAGCAGTCCC
TCCATTTGCTGCTGTGCCGCGAGCCTACTCCCGCTGAGCTCAGCCATTCTCGGGCCGATCTCAGCGAATA
CGGCGCCAGCCTCAACTGATTCGGGAGTGGTCCAGACGGCCACGGCGGCGCCGTCGTCCGCCACCCACAC
CTTGCCTATGTCGAGGCCAACTCTTGTAAGAAACAGCTCCTGCAGTTCAGTCACTCTCTCAATATGCCGA
TCTGGGTCAACGGTGTGTCTCGTGGCGGGGTAGTCGGCGAAGGCTGCAGCCAGAGTTCTCACGGCTCTAG
GAACGTCGTCTCTTGTAGCCAACCTGACAGTAGGCTTGTATTCAGTCATTGGGCCAGGATTCTCCTCGAC
GTCACCGCATGTTAGCAGACTTCCTCTGCCCTCTCCTCCGGACTTCTCGAACTGGGGGTGGCTCCAGGAT
CCCCCTCCACTGCCACCAGACCCCCCGCTTTTTGGGTACTGGCCCGCTAGCTATCATTAAGAGAAATGTT
CTGGCACCTGCACTTGCACTGGGGACAGCCTATTTTGCTAGTTTGTTTTGTTTCGTTTTGTTTTGATGGA
GAGCGTATGTTAGTACTATCGATTCACACAAAAAACCAACACACAGATGTAATGAAAATAAAGATATTTT
ATTGCGGCCTGTCCAATACCTCCCGTA
